>Addgene plasmid #17473 | pENTR-LUC (w158-1) | depositor full sequence | sequence record 8638 | Author sequence
CTTTCCTGCGTTATCCCCTGATTCTGTGGATAACCGTATTACCGCTAGCATGGATCTCGGGGACGTCTAA
CTACTAAGCGAGAGTAGGGAACTGCCAGGCATCAAATAAAACGAAAGGCTCAGTCGGAAGACTGGGCCTT
TCGTTTTATCTGTTGTTTGTCGGTGAACGCTCTCCTGAGTAGGACAAATCCGCCGGGAGCGGATTTGAAC
GTTGTGAAGCAACGGCCCGGAGGGTGGCGGGCAGGACGCCCGCCATAAACTGCCAGGCATCAAACTAAGC
AGAAGGCCATCCTGACGGATGGCCTTTTTGCGTTTCTACAAACTCTTCCTGTTAGTTAGTTACTTAAGCT
CGGGCCCCAAATAATGATTTTATTTTGACTGATAGTGACCTGTTCGTTGCAACAAATTGATAAGCAATGC
TTTTTTATAATGCCAACTTTGTACAAAAAAGCAGGCTCCACCATGGAAGACGCCAAAAACATAAAGAAAG
GCCCGGCGCCATTCTATCCGCTGGAAGATGGAACCGCTGGAGAGCAACTGCATAAGGCTATGAAGAGATA
CGCCCTGGTTCCTGGAACAATTGCTTTTACAGATGCACATATCGAGGTGGACATCACTTACGCTGAGTAC
TTCGAAATGTCCGTTCGGTTGGCAGAAGCTATGAAACGATATGGGCTGAATACAAATCACAGAATCGTCG
TATGCAGTGAAAACTCTCTTCAATTCTTTATGCCGGTGTTGGGCGCGTTATTTATCGGAGTTGCAGTTGC
GCCCGCGAACGACATTTATAATGAACGTGAATTGCTCAACAGTATGGGCATTTCGCAGCCTACCGTGGTG
TTCGTTTCCAAAAAGGGGTTGCAAAAAATTTTGAACGTGCAAAAAAAGCTCCCAATCATCCAAAAAATTA
TTATCATGGATTCTAAAACGGATTACCAGGGATTTCAGTCGATGTACACGTTCGTCACATCTCATCTACC
TCCCGGTTTTAATGAATACGATTTTGTGCCAGAGTCCTTCGATAGGGACAAGACAATTGCACTGATCATG
AACTCCTCTGGATCTACTGGTCTGCCTAAAGGTGTCGCTCTGCCTCATAGAACTGCCTGCGTGAGATTCT
CGCATGCCAGAGATCCTATTTTTGGCAATCAAATCATTCCGGATACTGCGATTTTAAGTGTTGTTCCATT
CCATCACGGTTTTGGAATGTTTACTACACTCGGATATTTGATATGTGGATTTCGAGTCGTCTTAATGTAT
AGATTTGAAGAAGAGCTGTTTCTGAGGAGCCTTCAGGATTACAAGATTCAAAGTGCGCTGCTGGTGCCAA
CCCTATTCTCCTTCTTCGCCAAAAGCACTCTGATTGACAAATACGATTTATCTAATTTACACGAAATTGC
TTCTGGTGGCGCTCCCCTCTCTAAGGAAGTCGGGGAAGCGGTTGCCAAGAGGTTCCATCTGCCAGGTATC
AGGCAAGGATATGGGCTCACTGAGACTACATCAGCTATTCTGATTACACCCGAGGGGGATGATAAACCGG
GCGCGGTCGGTAAAGTTGTTCCATTTTTTGAAGCGAAGGTTGTGGATCTGGATACCGGGAAAACGCTGGG
CGTTAATCAAAGAGGCGAACTGTGTGTGAGAGGTCCTATGATTATGTCCGGTTATGTAAACAATCCGGAA
GCGACCAACGCCTTGATTGACAAGGATGGATGGCTACATTCTGGAGACATAGCTTACTGGGACGAAGACG
AACACTTCTTCATCGTTGACCGCCTGAAGTCTCTGATTAAGTACAAAGGCTATCAGGTGGCTCCCGCTGA
ATTGGAATCCATCTTGCTCCAACACCCCAACATCTTCGACGCAGGTGTCGCAGGTCTTCCCGACGATGAC
GCCGGTGAACTTCCCGCCGCCGTTGTTGTTTTGGAGCACGGAAAGACGATGACGGAAAAAGAGATCGTGG
ATTACGTCGCCAGTCAAGTAACAACCGCGAAAAAGTTGCGCGGAGGAGTTGTGTTTGTGGACGAAGTACC
GAAAGGTCTTACCGGAAAACTCGACGCAAGAAAAATCAGAGAGATCCTCATAAAGGCCAAGAAGGGCGGA
AAGATCGCCGTGTAATTCTAGACCCAGCTTTCTTGTACAAAGTTGGCATTATAAGAAAGCATTGCTTATC
AATTTGTTGCAACGAACAGGTCACTATCAGTCAAAATAAAATCATTATTTGCCATCCAGCTGCAGCTCTG
GCCCGTGTCTCAAAATCTCTGATGTTACATTGCACAAGATAAAAATATATCATCATGAACAATAAAACTG
TCTGCTTACATAAACAGTAATACAAGGGGTGTTATGAGCCATATTCAACGGGAAACGTCGAGGCCGCGAT
TAAATTCCAACATGGATGCTGATTTATATGGGTATAAATGGGCTCGCGATAATGTCGGGCAATCAGGTGC
GACAATCTATCGCTTGTATGGGAAGCCCGATGCGCCAGAGTTGTTTCTGAAACATGGCAAAGGTAGCGTT
GCCAATGATGTTACAGATGAGATGGTCAGACTAAACTGGCTGACGGAATTTATGCCTCTTCCGACCATCA
AGCATTTTATCCGTACTCCTGGTGATGCATGGTTACTCACCACTGCGATCCCCGGAAAAACAGCATTCCA
GGTATTAGAAGAATATCCTGATTCAGGTGAAAATATTGTTGATGCGCTGGCAGTGTTCCTGCGCCGGTTG
CATTCGATTCCTGTTTGTAATTGTCCTTTTAACAGCGATCGCGTATTTCGTCTCGCTCAGGCGCAATCAC
GAATGAATAACGGTTTGGTTGATGCGAGTGATTTTGATGACGAGCGTAATGGCTGGCCTGTTGAACAAGT
CTGGAAAGAAATGCATAAACTTTTGCCATTCTCACCGGATTCAGTCGTCACTCATGGTGATTTCTCACTT
GATAACCTTATTTTTGACGAGGGGAAATTAATAGGTTGTATTGATGTTGGACGAGTCGGAATCGCAGACC
GATACCAGGATCTTGCCATCCTATGGAACTGCCTCGGTGAGTTTTCTCCTTCATTACAGAAACGGCTTTT
TCAAAAATATGGTATTGATAATCCTGATATGAATAAATTGCAGTTTCATTTGATGCTCGATGAGTTTTTC
TAATCAGAATTGGTTAATTGGTTGTAACATTATTCAGATTGGGCCCCGTTCCACTGAGCGTCAGACCCCG
TAGAAAAGATCAAAGGATCTTCTTGAGATCCTTTTTTTCTGCGCGTAATCTGCTGCTTGCAAACAAAAAA
ACCACCGCTACCAGCGGTGGTTTGTTTGCCGGATCAAGAGCTACCAACTCTTTTTCCGAAGGTAACTGGC
TTCAGCAGAGCGCAGATACCAAATACTGTTCTTCTAGTGTAGCCGTAGTTAGGCCACCACTTCAAGAACT
CTGTAGCACCGCCTACATACCTCGCTCTGCTAATCCTGTTACCAGTGGCTGCTGCCAGTGGCGATAAGTC
GTGTCTTACCGGGTTGGACTCAAGACGATAGTTACCGGATAAGGCGCAGCGGTCGGGCTGAACGGGGGGT
TCGTGCACACAGCCCAGCTTGGAGCGAACGACCTACACCGAACTGAGATACCTACAGCGTGAGCTATGAG
AAAGCGCCACGCTTCCCGAAGGGAGAAAGGCGGACAGGTATCCGGTAAGCGGCAGGGTCGGAACAGGAGA
GCGCACGAGGGAGCTTCCAGGGGGAAACGCCTGGTATCTTTATAGTCCTGTCGGGTTTCGCCACCTCTGA
CTTGAGCGTCGATTTTTGTGATGCTCGTCAGGGGGGCGGAGCCTATGGAAAAACGCCAGCAACGCGGCCT
TTTTACGGTTCCTGGCCTTTTGCTGGCCTTTTGCTCACATGT
Features (pLannotate 1.2.2; 8 found; start..end, strand, type, name):
      1..46      +  rep_origin     RSF ori (fragment): Plasmids containing the RSF 1030 origin of replication can be propagated in E. coli cells that contain additional plasmids with compatible origins.
    106..149     -  terminator     rrnB T1 terminator: Escherichia coli rrnB; transcription terminator T1 from the E. coli rrnB gene
    281..308     +  terminator     rrnB T2 terminator: transcription terminator T2 from the E. coli rrnB gene
    358..457     +  protein_bind   attL1: mutant version of attL; recombination site for the Gateway® LR reaction LR Clonase™
    463..2115    +  CDS            luciferase: firefly luciferase; luc+; enhanced luc+ version of the luciferase gene
   2122..2221    -  protein_bind   attL2: mutant version of attL; recombination site for the Gateway® LR reaction LR Clonase™
   2344..3153    +  CDS            KanR: aminoglycoside phosphotransferase; aph(3')-Ia; confers resistance to kanamycin in bacteria or G418 (Geneticin®) in eukaryotes
   3243..3831    +  rep_origin     ori: high-copy-number ColE1/pMB1/pBR322/pUC origin of replication
