[The description below was written by a language model from this plasmid's Addgene catalogue record and pLannotate feature annotations shown in this document.]
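Description:
pENTR-LUC (w158-1) is a Gateway entry clone built on the Invitrogen pENTR4 backbone and carrying the firefly luciferase coding sequence. It is a small bacterial plasmid of about 3.9 kb, maintained in E. coli at high copy number through a ColE1/pUC-type origin of replication and selected with kanamycin via the aminoglycoside phosphotransferase (KanR) gene. The feature annotation also reports a very short fragment matching the RSF origin at the start of the sequence. This is only a partial hit, probably reflecting sequence similarity rather than a second functional replicon.

The payload is the enhanced luc+ version of firefly luciferase, roughly 1.65 kb, taken from the Promega pGL3 plasmid and inserted between the NcoI and XbaI sites, both of which were preserved. The open reading frame is flanked by attL1 upstream and attL2 downstream. These are the recombination sites recognised in the Gateway LR reaction, so the luciferase cassette can be moved directionally into any attR-containing destination vector without restriction cloning. The rrnB T1 and T2 transcription terminators lie upstream of attL1, where they block read-through transcription from the backbone into the insert.

No promoter for the luciferase gene is annotated, as expected for an entry vector. Expression depends on the promoter supplied by the destination vector after recombination. The plasmid was deposited as part of a viral vector system for expressing and depleting proteins in mammalian cells, where it provides a ready-made luciferase reporter or control insert for the system's destination vectors.
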