Addgene plasmid #17473: pENTR-LUC (w158-1)
Purpose: Gateway entry vector, Firefly Luciferase
Depositing lab: Eric Campeau & Paul Kaufman. Depositing organization: University of Massachusetts, Worcester. Publication: A versatile viral system for expression and depletion of proteins in mammalian cells. Campeau E, Ruhl VE, Rodier F, Smith CL, Rahmberg BL, Fuss JO, Campisi J, Yaswen P, Cooper PK, Kaufman PD.. PLoS One. 2009 Aug 6;4(8):e6529. 10.1371/journal.pone.0006529 PubMed 19657394.
Backbone
  Vector backbone: pENTR4
  Backbone manufacturer: Invitrogen
  Backbone size w/o insert (bp): 2240
  Vector type: Entry vector
Growth in bacteria
  Bacterial resistance: Kanamycin, 50 μg/mL
  Growth temperature: 37°C
  Growth strain: DH5alpha
  Growth instructions: TOP10F', 37oC
  Copy number: High Copy
Gene/Insert
  Gene/Insert name: Firefly Luciferase
  Insert size (bp): 1652
  Cloning method: Restriction Enzyme; 5′ cloning site Nco I (not destroyed); 3′ cloning site Xba I (not destroyed)
  Sequencing primers: 5′ ENTRforw; 3′ ENTRrev
Resource information
  A portion of this plasmid was derived from a plasmid made by: Luciferase obtained from the pGL3 plasmid (Promega)
Terms and licenses: Academic/Nonprofit Terms; Industry Terms: Not Available to Industry
How to cite: pENTR-LUC (w158-1) was a gift from Eric Campeau & Paul Kaufman (Addgene plasmid # 17473 ; http://n2t.net/addgene:17473 ; RRID:Addgene_17473)
