>Addgene plasmid #17473 | pENTR-LUC (w158-1) | addgene partial sequence | sequence record 165250 | LucNrev 5'-CCTTATGCAGTTGCTCTCC-3'
GCGCCGGGCCTTTCTTTATGTTTTTGGCGTCTTCCATGGTGGAGCCTGCTTTTTTGTACAAAGTTGGCAT
TATAAAAAAGCATTGCTTATCAATTTGTTGCAACGAACAGGTCACTATCAGTCAAAATAAAATCATTATT
TGGGGCCCGAGCTTAAGTAACTAACTAACAGGAAGAGTTTGTAGAAACGCAAAAAGGCCATCCGTCAGGA
TGGCCTTCTGCTTAGTTTGATGCCTGGCAGTTTATGGCGGGCGTCCTGCCCGCCACCCTCCGGGCCGTTG
CTTCACAACGTTCAAATCCGCTCCCGGCGGATTTGTCCTACTCAGGAGAGCGTTCACCGACAAACAACAG
ATAAAACGAAAGGCTCAGTCGGAAGACTGGGCCTTTCGTTTTATTTGATGCCTGGCAGTTCCCTACTCTC
GCTTAGTAGTTAGACGTCCCCGAGATCCATGCTAGCGGTAATACGGTTATCCACAGAATCAGGGGATAAC
GCAGGAAAGAACATGTGAGCAAAAGGCCAGCAAAAGGCCAGGAACCGTAAAAAGGCCGCGTTGCTGGCGT
TTTTCCATAGGCTCCGCCCCCCTGACGAGCATCACAAAAATCGACGCTCAAGTCAGAGGTGGCGAAACCC
GACAGGACTATAA
