>Addgene plasmid #17473 | pENTR-LUC (w158-1) | addgene partial sequence | sequence record 165937 | pENTR-F 5'-CTACAAACTCTTCCTGTTAGTTAG-3'
ATAATGATTTTATTTTGACTGATAGTGACCTGTTCGTTGCAACAAATTGATAAGCAATGCTTTTTTATAA
TGCCAACTTTGTACAAAAAAGCAGGCTCCACCATGGAAGACGCCAAAAACATAAAGAAAGGCCCGGCGCC
ATTCTATCCGCTGGAAGATGGAACCGCTGGAGAGCAACTGCATAAGGCTATGAAGAGATACGCCCTGGTT
CCTGGAACAATTGCTTTTACAGATGCACATATCGAGGTGGACATCACTTACGCTGAGTACTTCGAAATGT
CCGTTCGGTTGGCAGAAGCTATGAAACGATATGGGCTGAATACAAATCACAGAATCGTCGTATGCAGTGA
AAACTCTCTTCAATTCTTTATGCCGGTGTTGGGCGCGTTATTTATCGGAGTTGCAGTTGCGCCCGCGAAC
GACATTTATAATGAACGTGAATTGCTCAACAGTATGGGCATTTCGCAGCCTACCGTGGTGTTCGTTTCCA
AAAAGGGGTTGCAAAAAATTTTGAACGTGCAAAAAAAGCTCCCAATCATCCAAAAAATTATTATCATGGA
TTCTAAAACGGATTACCAGGGATTTCAGTCGATGTACACGTTCGTCACATCTCATCTACCTCCCGGTTTT
AATGAATACGATTTTGTGCCAGAGTCCTTCGATAGGGACAAGACAATTGCACTGATCATGAACTCCTCTG
GATCTACTGGTCTGCCTAAAGGTGTCGCTCTGCCTCATAGAACTGCCTGCGTGAGATTCTCGCATGCCAG
AGATCCTATTTTTGGCAATCAAATCATTCCGGATACTGCGATT
