>Addgene plasmid #17473 | pENTR-LUC (w158-1) | addgene partial sequence | sequence record 165938 | ffLuc-R 5'-TCATAGAACTGCCTGCGTGA-3'
AATCATTCCGGATACTGCGATTTTAAGTGTTGTTCCATTCCATCACGGTTTTGGAATGTTTACTACACTC
GGATATTTGATATGTGGATTTCGAGTCGTCTTAATGTATAGATTTGAAGAAGAGCTGTTTCTGAGGAGCC
TTCAGGATTACAAGATTCAAAGTGCGCTGCTGGTGCCAACCCTATTCTCCTTCTTCGCCAAAAGCACTCT
GATTGACAAATACGATTTATCTAATTTACACGAAATTGCTTCTGGTGGCGCTCCCCTCTCTAAGGAAGTC
GGGGAAGCGGTTGCCAAGAGGTTCCATCTGCCAGGTATCAGGCAAGGATATGGGCTCACTGAGACTACAT
CAGCTATTCTGATTACACCCGAGGGGGATGATAAACCGGGCGCGGTCGGTAAAGTTGTTCCATTTTTTGA
AGCGAAGGTTGTGGATCTGGATACCGGGAAAACGCTGGGCGTTAATCAAAGAGGCGAACTGTGTGTGAGA
GGTCCTATGATTATGTCCGGTTATGTAAACAATCCGGAAGCGACCAACGCCTTGATTGACAAGGATGGAT
GGCTACATTCTGGAGACATAGCTTACTGGGACGAAGACGAACACTTCTTCATCGTTGACCGCCTGAAGTC
TCTGATTAAGTACAAAGGCTATCAGGTGGCTCCCGCTGAATTGGAATCCATCTTGCTCCAACACCCCAAC
ATCTTCGACGCAGGTGTCGCAGGTCTTCCCGACGATGACGCCGGTGAACTTCCCGCCGCCGTTGTTGTTT
TGGAGCACGGAAAGACGATGACGGAAAAAGAGATCGTGGATTACGTCGCCAGTCAAGTAACAACCGCGAA
AAAGTTGCGCGGAGGAGTTGTGTTTGTGGACGAAGTACCGAAAG
