>Addgene plasmid #17473 | pENTR-LUC (w158-1) | addgene partial sequence | sequence record 165940 | Luc-F 5'-CAGTCAAGTAACAACCGCGA-3'
TGTGTTTGTGGACGAAGTACCGAAAGGTCTTACCGGAAAACTCGACGCAAGAAAAATCAGAGAGATCCTC
ATAAAGGCCAAGAAGGGCGGAAAGATCGCCGTGTAATTCTAGACCCAGCTTTCTTGTACAAAGTTGGCAT
TATAAGAAAGCATTGCTTATCAATTTGTTGCAACGAACAGGTCACTATCAGTCAAAATAAAATCATTATT
TGCCATCCAGCTGCAGCTCTGGCCCGTGTCTCAAAATCTCTGATGTTACATTGCACAAGATAAAAATATA
TCATCATGAACAATAAAACTGTCTGCTTACATAAACAGTAATACAAGGGGTGTTATGAGCCATATTCAAC
GGGAAACGTCGAGGCCGCGATTAAATTCCAACATGGATGCTGATTTATATGGGTATAAATGGGCTCGCGA
TAATGTCGGGCAATCAGGTGCGACAATCTATCGCTTGTATGGGAAGCCCGATGCGCCAGAGTTGTTTCTG
AAACATGGCAAAGGTAGCGTTGCCAATGATGTTACAGATGAGATGGTCAGACTAAACTGGCTGACGGAAT
TTATGCCTCTTCCGACCATCAAGCATTTTATCCGTACTCCTGGTGATGCATGGTTACTCACCACTGCGAT
CCCCGGAAAAACAGCATTCCAGGTATTAGAAGAATATCCTGATTCAGGTGAAAATATTGTTGATGCGCTG
GCAGTGTTCCTGCGCCGGTTGCATTCGATTCCTGTTTGTAATTGTCCTTTTAACAGCGATCGCGTATTTC
GTCTCGCTCAGGCGCAATCACGAATGAATAACGGTTTGGTTGATGCGAGTGATT
